Addgene plasmid #54415: LI C-D YFP c1
Depositing lab: Martin Parniske. Depositing organization: Ludwig-Maximilians-Universitaet Muenchen (LMU). Publication: A modular plasmid assembly kit for multigene expression, gene silencing and silencing rescue in plants. Binder A, Lambert J, Morbitzer R, Popp C, Ott T, Lahaye T, Parniske M. PLoS One. 2014 Feb 13;9(2):e88218. doi: 10.1371/journal.pone.0088218. eCollection 2014. PubMed 24551083.
Backbone
  Vector backbone: pUC57(Gent)
  Backbone manufacturer: Parniske lab
  Vector type: cloning vector
Growth in bacteria
  Bacterial resistance: Gentamicin, 10 μg/mL
  Growth temperature: 37°C
  Growth strain: DH5alpha
  Copy number: High Copy
Gene/Insert
  Gene/Insert name: YFP Venus
  Species: Synthetic
  Cloning method: Unknown
  Sequencing primers: 5′ M13-F20; 3′ M13Rev
Terms and licenses: Academic/Nonprofit Terms; Industry Terms: Not Available to Industry
How to cite: LI C-D YFP c1 was a gift from Martin Parniske (Addgene plasmid # 54415 ; http://n2t.net/addgene:54415 ; RRID:Addgene_54415)
