[The description below was written by a language model from this plasmid's Addgene catalogue record and pLannotate feature annotations shown in this document.]
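Description:
LI C-D YFP c1 is a small (about 3.2 kb) bacterial cloning vector that carries a yellow fluorescent protein module for a modular plasmid assembly kit designed for multigene expression, gene silencing and silencing rescue in plants. It is built on pUC57(Gent), a pUC57 derivative in which selection is by gentamicin. The feature table shows the aacC1 gentamicin acetyltransferase gene from Pseudomonas aeruginosa downstream of a class 1 integron Pc promoter. Replication in E. coli relies on a high-copy ColE1/pUC-type origin, consistent with the catalogued high copy number. Short remnants of rop, the bom region and lacI are also annotated, as backbone leftovers rather than functional elements.

The payload is a synthetic Venus coding sequence of roughly 720 bp. Venus is a rapidly maturing, constitutively fluorescent YFP variant derived from Aequorea victoria GFP. It sits within the pUC multiple cloning region, flanked on one side by a lacZα fragment and on the other by the lac promoter, lac operator and CAP binding site, and it lies between the M13 forward and reverse primer sites used for sequencing. The lac elements are on the opposite strand to Venus, and no plant promoter, terminator or other eukaryotic regulatory element is annotated. The plasmid therefore appears to be a promoterless part donor rather than an expression construct.

The "LI" and "C-D" in the name presumably indicate a level I module and its position in the assembly scheme, but the record does not define these terms or "c1". It also does not annotate the restriction sites or overhangs used for assembly, and the cloning method is listed as unknown. The plasmid's likely use is to supply a Venus tag or reporter for combination with other kit modules into higher-order plant expression constructs.
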