Features (pLannotate 1.2.2; 11 found; start..end, strand, type, name):
     26..54      +  promoter       Pc promoter: intI1 (promoter lies within the coding sequence); class 1 integron promoter
    243..773     +  CDS            aacC1: AACC1_PSEAI - Experimental evidence at protein level: Swiss-Prot protein existence level 1. Responsible for gentamicin resistance and has a limited substrate range. From Pseudomonas aeruginosa.
    890..925     +  CDS            rop (fragment): Rop protein, which maintains plasmids at low copy number; rop
   1027..1126    +  misc_feature   bom (fragment): basis of mobility region from pBR322
   1132..1289    -  CDS            lacZα (fragment): LacZα fragment of β-galactosidase; lacZ fragment
   1367..2083    +  CDS            Venus: Venus is a basic (constitutively fluorescent) yellow fluorescent protein published in 2002, derived from Aequorea victoria. It is reported to be a rapidly-maturing weak dimer with moderate acid sensitivity.
   2150..2166    -  protein_bind   lac operator: The lac repressor binds to the lac operator to inhibit transcription in E. coli. This inhibition can be relieved by adding lactose or isopropyl-β-D-thiogalactopyranoside (IPTG). lac repressor encoded by lacI
   2174..2204    -  promoter       lac promoter: promoter for the E. coli lac operon
   2219..2240    -  protein_bind   CAP binding site: CAP binding activates transcription in the presence of cAMP. E. coli catabolite activator protein
   2253..2345    -  CDS            lacI (fragment): lac repressor; lacI; The lac repressor binds to the lac operator to inhibit transcription in E. coli. This inhibition can be relieved by adding lactose or isopropyl-β-D-thiogalactopyranoside (IPTG).
   2528..3116    -  rep_origin     ori: high-copy-number ColE1/pMB1/pBR322/pUC origin of replication
>Addgene plasmid #54415 | LI C-D YFP c1 | depositor full sequence | sequence record 84635 | Full Sequence
GAAACGGATGAAGGCACGAACCCAGTTGACATAAGCCTGTTCGGTTCGTAAACTGTAATGCAAGTAGCGT
ATGCGCTCACGCAACTGGTCCAGAACCTTGACCGAACGCAGCGGTGGTAACGGCGCAGTGGCGGTTTTCA
TGGCTTGTTATGACTGTTTTTTTGTACAGTCTATGCCTCGGGCATCCAAGCAGCAAGCGCGTTACGCCGT
GGGTCGATGTTTGATGTTATGGAGCAGCAACGATGTTACGCAGCAGCAACGATGTTACGCAGCAGGGCAG
TCGCCCTAAAACAAAGTTAGGTGGCTCAAGTATGGGCATCATTCGCACATGTAGGCTCGGCCCTGACCAA
GTCAAATCCATGCGGGCTGCTCTTGATCTTTTCGGTCGTGAGTTCGGCGACGTAGCCACCTACTCCCAAC
ATCAGCCGGACTCCGATTACCTCGGGAACTTGCTCCGTAGTAAGACATTCATCGCGCTTGCTGCCTTCGA
CCAAGAAGCGGTTGTTGGCGCTCTCGCGGCTTACGTTCTGCCCAGGTTTGAGCAGCCGCGTAGTGAGATC
TATATCTATGATCTCGCAGTCTCCGGCGAGCACCGGAGGCAGGGCATTGCCACCGCGCTCATCAATCTCC
TCAAGCATGAGGCCAACGCGCTTGGTGCTTATGTGATCTACGTGCAAGCAGATTACGGTGACGATCCCGC
AGTGGCTCTCTATACAAAGTTGGGCATACGGGAAGAAGTGATGCACTTTGATATCGACCCAAGTACCGCC
ACCTAACAATTCGTTCAAGCCGAGATCGGCTTCCCGGCCGCGGAGTTGTTCGGTAAATTGTCACAACGCC
GCTCATGACATTAACCTATAAAAATAGGCGTATCACGAGGCCCTTTTGTCTCGCGCGTTTCGGTGATGAC
GGTGAAAACCTCTGACACATGCAGCTCCCGGAGAAGGTCACAGCTTGTCTGTAAGCGGATGCCGGGAGCA
GACAAGCCCGTCAGGGCGCGTCAGCGGGTGTTGGCGGGTGTCGGGGCTGGCTTAACTATGCGGCATCAGA
GCAGATTGTACTGAGAGTGCACCATATGCGGTGTGAAATACCGCACAGATGCGTAAGGAGAAAATACCGC
ATCAGGCGCCATTCGCCATTCAGGCTGCGCAACTGTTGGGAAGGGCGATCGGTGCGGGCCTCTTCGCTAT
TACGCCAGCTGGCGAAAGGGGGATGTGCTGCAAGGCGATTAAGTTGGGTAACGCCAGGGTTTTCCCAGTC
ACGACGTTGTAAAACGACGGCCAGTGAATTCGAGCTCGGTACCTCGCGAATGCATCTAGATATCGGATCC
CGGGCCCGTCGACTGCAGAGGTACGGGTCTCACACCATGGTGAGCAAGGGCGAGGAGCTGTTCACCGGGG
TGGTGCCCATCCTGGTCGAGCTGGACGGCGACGTAAACGGCCACAAGTTCAGCGTGTCCGGCGAGGGCGA
GGGCGATGCCACCTACGGCAAGCTGACCCTGAAGCTGATCTGCACCACCGGCAAGCTGCCCGTGCCCTGG
CCCACCCTCGTGACCACCCTGGGCTACGGCCTGCAGTGCTTCGCCCGCTACCCCGACCACATGAAGCAGC
ACGACTTCTTCAAGTCCGCCATGCCCGAAGGCTACGTCCAGGAGCGCACCATCTTCTTCAAGGACGACGG
CAACTACAAGACCCGCGCCGAGGTGAAGTTCGAGGGCGACACCCTGGTGAACCGCATCGAGCTGAAGGGC
ATCGACTTCAAGGAGGACGGCAACATCCTGGGGCACAAGCTGGAGTACAACTACAACAGCCACAACGTCT
ATATCACCGCCGACAAGCAGAAGAACGGCATCAAGGCCAACTTCAAGATCCGCCACAACATCGAGGACGG
CGGCGTGCAGCTCGCCGACCACTACCAGCAGAACACCCCCATCGGCGACGGCCCCGTGCTGCTGCCCGAC
AACCACTACCTGAGCTACCAGTCCGCCCTGAGCAAAGACCCCAACGAGAAGCGCGATCACATGGTCCTGC
TGGAGTTCGTGACCGCCGCCGGGATCACTCTCGGCATGGACGAGCTGTACAAGAAGGTGAGACCTCTGCC
TGCATGCAAGCTTGGCGTAATCATGGTCATAGCTGTTTCCTGTGTGAAATTGTTATCCGCTCACAATTCC
ACACAACATACGAGCCGGAAGCATAAAGTGTAAAGCCTGGGGTGCCTAATGAGTGAGCTAACTCACATTA
ATTGCGTTGCGCTCACTGCCCGCTTTCCAGTCGGGAAACCTGTCGTGCCAGCTGCATTAATGAATCGGCC
AACGCGCGGGGAGAGGCGGTTTGCGTATTGGGCGCTCTTCCGCTTCCTCGCTCACTGACTCGCTGCGCTC
GGTCGTTCGGCTGCGGCGAGCGGTATCAGCTCACTCAAAGGCGGTAATACGGTTATCCACAGAATCAGGG
GATAACGCAGGAAAGAACATGTGAGCAAAAGGCCAGCAAAAGGCCAGGAACCGTAAAAAGGCCGCGTTGC
TGGCGTTTTTCCATAGGCTCCGCCCCCCTGACGAGCATCACAAAAATCGACGCTCAAGTCAGAGGTGGCG
AAACCCGACAGGACTATAAAGATACCAGGCGTTTCCCCCTGGAAGCTCCCTCGTGCGCTCTCCTGTTCCG
ACCCTGCCGCTTACCGGATACCTGTCCGCCTTTCTCCCTTCGGGAAGCGTGGCGCTTTCTCATAGCTCAC
GCTGTAGGTATCTCAGTTCGGTGTAGGTCGTTCGCTCCAAGCTGGGCTGTGTGCACGAACCCCCCGTTCA
GCCCGACCGCTGCGCCTTATCCGGTAACTATCGTCTTGAGTCCAACCCGGTAAGACACGACTTATCGCCA
CTGGCAGCAGCCACTGGTAACAGGATTAGCAGAGCGAGGTATGTAGGCGGTGCTACAGAGTTCTTGAAGT
GGTGGCCTAACTACGGCTACACTAGAAGAACAGTATTTGGTATCTGCGCTCTGCTGAAGCCAGTTACCTT
CGGAAAAAGAGTTGGTAGCTCTTGATCCGGCAAACAAACCACCGCTGGTAGCGGTGGTTTTTTTGTTTGC
AAGCAGCAGATTACGCGCAGAAAAAAAGGATCTCAAGAAGATCCTTTGATCTTTTCTACGGGGTCTGACG
CTCAGTGGAACGAAAACTCACGTTAAGGGATTTTGGTCATGAGGCGCACACCGTG
