>Addgene plasmid #54415 | LI C-D YFP c1 | addgene partial sequence | sequence record 87688 | M13pUC-Fwd 5'-CCCAGTCACGACGTTGTAAAACG-3'
AGCTCGGTACCTCGCGAATGCATCTAGATATCGGATCCCGGGCCCGTCGACTGCAGAGGTACGGGTCTCA
CACCATGGTGAGCAAGGGCGAGGAGCTGTTCACCGGGGTGGTGCCCATCCTGGTCGAGCTGGACGGCGAC
GTAAACGGCCACAAGTTCAGCGTGTCCGGCGAGGGCGAGGGCGATGCCACCTACGGCAAGCTGACCCTGA
AGCTGATCTGCACCACCGGCAAGCTGCCCGTGCCCTGGCCCACCCTCGTGACCACCCTGGGCTACGGCCT
GCAGTGCTTCGCCCGCTACCCCGACCACATGAAGCAGCACGACTTCTTCAAGTCCGCCATGCCCGAAGGC
TACGTCCAGGAGCGCACCATCTTCTTCAAGGACGACGGCAACTACAAGACCCGCGCCGAGGTGAAGTTCG
AGGGCGACACCCTGGTGAACCGCATCGAGCTGAAGGGCATCGACTTCAAGGAGGACGGCAACATCCTGGG
GCACAAGCTGGAGTACAACTACAACAGCCACAACGTCTATATCACCGCCGACAAGCAGAAGAACGGCATC
AAGGCCAACTTCAAGATCCGCCACAACATCGAGGACGGCGGCGTGCAGCTCGCCGACCACTACCAGCAGA
ACACCCCCATCGGCGACGGCCCCGTGCTGCTGCCCGACAACCACTACCTGAGCTACCAGTCCGCCCTGAG
CAAAGACCCCAACGAGAAGCGCGATCACATGGTCCTGCTGGAGTTCGTGACCGCCGCCGGGATCACTCTC
GGCATGGACGAGCTGTACAAGAAGGTGAGACCTCTGCCTGCATGCAAGCTTGGCGTAATCATGGTCATAG
CTGTTTCCTGTGTGAAATTGTTATCCGCTCACAATTCCACACAACATACGAGCCGGAAGCATAAAGTGTA
AAGCCTGGGGTGCCTAATGAGTGAGCTAACTCACATTAATTGCGTTGCGCTCACTGCCCGCTTTCCAGTC
GGGAAACCTGTCGTGCCAGCTGCATTAATGAATCGGC
