>Addgene plasmid #54415 | LI C-D YFP c1 | addgene partial sequence | sequence record 87689 | M13pUC-Rev 5'-AGCGGATAACAATTTCACACAGG-3'
AGCTTGCATGCAGGCAGAGGTCTCACCTTCTTGTACAGCTCGTCCATGCCGAGAGTGATCCCGGCGGCGG
TCACGAACTCCAGCAGGACCATGTGATCGCGCTTCTCGTTGGGGTCTTTGCTCAGGGCGGACTGGTAGCT
CAGGTAGTGGTTGTCGGGCAGCAGCACGGGGCCGTCGCCGATGGGGGTGTTCTGCTGGTAGTGGTCGGCG
AGCTGCACGCCGCCGTCCTCGATGTTGTGGCGGATCTTGAAGTTGGCCTTGATGCCGTTCTTCTGCTTGT
CGGCGGTGATATAGACGTTGTGGCTGTTGTAGTTGTACTCCAGCTTGTGCCCCAGGATGTTGCCGTCCTC
CTTGAAGTCGATGCCCTTCAGCTCGATGCGGTTCACCAGGGTGTCGCCCTCGAACTTCACCTCGGCGCGG
GTCTTGTAGTTGCCGTCGTCCTTGAAGAAGATGGTGCGCTCCTGGACGTAGCCTTCGGGCATGGCGGACT
TGAAGAAGTCGTGCTGCTTCATGTGGTCGGGGTAGCGGGCGAAGCACTGCAGGCCGTAGCCCAGGGTGGT
CACGAGGGTGGGCCAGGGCACGGGCAGCTTGCCGGTGGTGCAGATCAGCTTCAGGGTCAGCTTGCCGTAG
GTGGCATCGCCCTCGCCCTCGCCGGACACGCTGAACTTGTGGCCGTTTACGTCGCCGTCCAGCTCGACCA
GGATGGGCACCACCCCGGTGAACAGCTCCTCGCCCTTGCTCACCATGGTGTGAGACCCGTACCTCTGCAG
TCGACGGGCCCGGGATCCGATATCTAGATGCATTCGCGAGGTACCGAGCTCGAATTCACTGGCCGTCGTT
TTACAACGTCGTGACTGGGAAAACCCTGGCGTTACCCAACTTAATCGCCTTGCAGCACATCCCCCTTTCG
CCAGCTGGCGTAATA
